Addgene plasmid #118885: pOCC231
Purpose: shuttle vector for baculovirus production, using FlashBac bacmid; for recombinant protein with N-terminal HIS6-MBP tag, cleavable with 3C, and C-terminal mCitrine, cleavable with TEV
Depositing lab: Marc Bickle & PEPC MPI CBG. Depositing organization: Max Planck Institute of Molecular Cell Biology and Genetics. Publication: FlexiBAC: a versatile, open-source baculovirus vector system for protein expression, secretion, and proteolytic processing. Lemaitre RP, Bogdanova A, Borgonovo B, Woodruff JB, Drechsel DN. BMC Biotechnol. 2019 Mar 29;19(1):20. doi: 10.1186/s12896-019-0512-z. PubMed 30925874.
Backbone
  Vector backbone: pOET1
  Backbone size w/o insert (bp): 4900
  Vector type: Insect Expression
Growth in bacteria
  Bacterial resistance: Ampicillin, 100 μg/mL
  Growth temperature: 37°C
  Growth strain: DB3.1
  Copy number: High Copy
Gene/Insert
  Gene/Insert name: NcoI-HIS6-MBP-3C-NotI-ccdB-AscI-TEV-mCitrine-stop-HindIII cassette
  Promoter: polH
  Tag / fusion protein: HIS6-MBP, cleavable with 3C protease (N terminal on backbone); mCitrine, cleavable with TEV protease (C terminal on backbone)
  Cloning method: Restriction Enzyme; 5′ cloning site NotI (unknown if destroyed); 3′ cloning site AscI (unknown if destroyed)
Terms and licenses: Academic/Nonprofit Terms; Industry Terms: Not Available to Industry
How to cite: pOCC231 was a gift from Marc Bickle & PEPC MPI CBG (Addgene plasmid # 118885 ; http://n2t.net/addgene:118885 ; RRID:Addgene_118885)
