[The description below was written by a language model from this plasmid's Addgene catalogue record and pLannotate feature annotations shown in this document.]
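Description:
pOCC231 is a baculovirus transfer (shuttle) vector built on the pOET1 backbone, intended for producing recombinant baculovirus by recombination with the FlashBac bacmid and subsequent protein expression in insect cells. In E. coli it replicates from a high-copy ColE1/pUC-type origin and is selected with ampicillin via the bla gene. Because the empty vector carries the ccdB toxin gene, it is propagated in the ccdB-tolerant strain DB3.1. The two sequence records, about 7.3 kb each, differ by a single nucleotide in length and in their start coordinate, but they show the same set of annotated features.

The expression cassette is driven by the very late AcMNPV polyhedrin (polH) promoter and reads His6, a signal-sequence-less maltose binding protein, a 3C protease site, NotI, ccdB, AscI, a TEV protease site, mCitrine and a stop codon. It is followed by an SV40 polyadenylation signal and the polyhedrin 3' UTR. A gene of interest is cloned between NotI and AscI, displacing ccdB, so that in ordinary E. coli strains only plasmids that have lost the toxin stuffer survive, which provides negative selection against uncut vector. The resulting fusion protein carries an N-terminal His6-MBP tag for affinity purification and solubility, removable with 3C protease. It also carries a C-terminal yellow fluorescent mCitrine tag for monitoring expression, removable with TEV protease.

Upstream of the promoter lie the baculoviral LEF-2 and ORF603 sequences, which presumably serve as a homology region for recombination into the viral genome. No downstream viral homology arm is annotated in either table. Small fragments annotated as lacI, RSF ori, M13 ori, lacZα and a T7 promoter appear to be backbone remnants. The plasmid is one member of a modular vector series for baculovirus-based protein expression and proteolytic tag removal.
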