Features (pLannotate 1.2.2; 18 found; start..end, strand, type, name):
     79..170     +  promoter       polyhedrin promoter: polh from Autographa californica; promoter for the baculovirus polyhedrin gene
    230..247     +  CDS            7xHis (fragment): 6xHis affinity tag
    260..1360    +  CDS            MBP: maltose binding protein from E. coli; malE (mutated); This version of the gene does not encode a signal sequence, so MBP will remain in the cytosol.
   1547..1849    +  CDS            ccdB: CCDB_ECOLI - Also known as G, letB, letD. Experimental evidence at protein level: Swiss-Prot protein existence level 1. Toxic component of a type II toxin-antitoxin (TA) system, functioning in plasmid maintainence. Responsible for the post- segregational killing (PSK) of plasmid-free cells, also referred to as a plasmid addiction system. Half-life of over 2 hours. Cell killing by CcdB is accompanied by filamentation, defects in chromosome and plasmid segregation, defects in cell division, formation of anucleate cells, decreased DNA synthesis and plasmid loss. Interferes with the activity of DN
   1929..2642    +  CDS            Citrine: Citrine is a basic (constitutively fluorescent) yellow fluorescent protein published in 2001, derived from Aequorea victoria. It has moderate acid sensitivity.
   2672..2755    +  CDS            large T antigen (fragment): large T antigen from SV40 (simian virus 40)
   2778..2912    +  polyA_signal   SV40 poly(A) signal: SV40 polyadenylation signal
   2985..3357    +  3'UTR          polyhedrin 3' UTR: 3' UTR from the Autographa californica nucleopolyhedrovirus polyhedrin gene (Suzuki et al., 2006)
   3617..3664    -  CDS            lacI (fragment): lac repressor; lacI; The lac repressor binds to the lac operator to inhibit transcription in E. coli. This inhibition can be relieved by adding lactose or isopropyl-β-D-thiogalactopyranoside (IPTG).
   3701..3741    -  rep_origin     RSF ori (fragment): Plasmids containing the RSF 1030 origin of replication can be propagated in E. coli cells that contain additional plasmids with compatible origins.
   3819..4407    -  rep_origin     ori: high-copy-number ColE1/pMB1/pBR322/pUC origin of replication
   4578..5438    -  CDS            AmpR: β-lactamase; bla; confers resistance to ampicillin, carbenicillin, and related antibiotics
   5440..5544    -  promoter       AmpR promoter: bla
   5570..5701    -  rep_origin     M13 ori (fragment): M13 bacteriophage origin of replication; arrow indicates direction of (+) strand synthesis
   5722..5878    -  CDS            lacZα (fragment): LacZα fragment of β-galactosidase; lacZ fragment
   5887..5905    +  promoter       T7 promoter: promoter for bacteriophage T7 RNA polymerase
   6008..6637    +  CDS            LEF-2: LEF2_NPVAC - Experimental evidence at protein level: Swiss-Prot protein existence level 1. Plays an essential role in viral DNA replication. Does not seem to participate in the initiation step but is rather important for the amplification of DNA. Also required for expression from the vp39 and polh promoters. From Autographa californica nuclear polyhedrosis virus (AcMNPV).
   6678..7283    +  CDS            ORF603: baculovirus ORF603 protein
>Addgene plasmid #118885 | pOCC231 | depositor full sequence | sequence record 224675 | Full Sequence
AGCTGCCACCATTTTGTTCGCCCAGGACTCTAGCTATAGTTCTAGTGGTTGGCTACGTATACTCCGGAAT
ATTAATAGATCATGGAGATAATTAAAATGATAACCATCTCGCAAATAAATAAGTATTTTACTGTTTTCGT
AACAGTTTTGTAATAAAAAAACCTATAAATATTCCGGATTATTCATACCGTCCCACCATCGGGCGCGGAT
CGCCACCATGGGCAGCAGCCATCACCATCACCATCACAGCAGCGGCAGAATGAAAATCGAAGAAGGTAAA
CTGGTAATCTGGATTAACGGCGATAAAGGCTATAACGGTCTCGCTGAAGTCGGTAAGAAATTCGAGAAAG
ATACCGGAATTAAAGTCACCGTTGAGCATCCGGATAAACTGGAAGAGAAATTCCCACAGGTTGCGGCAAC
TGGCGATGGCCCTGACATTATCTTCTGGGCACACGACCGCTTTGGTGGCTACGCTCAATCTGGCCTGTTG
GCTGAAATCACCCCGGACAAAGCGTTCCAGGACAAGCTGTATCCGTTTACCTGGGATGCCGTACGTTACA
ACGGCAAGCTGATTGCTTACCCGATCGCTGTTGAAGCGTTATCGCTGATTTATAACAAAGATCTGCTGCC
GAACCCGCCAAAAACCTGGGAAGAGATCCCGGCGCTGGATAAAGAACTGAAAGCGAAAGGTAAGAGCGCG
CTGATGTTCAACCTGCAAGAACCGTACTTCACCTGGCCGCTGATTGCTGCTGACGGGGGTTATGCGTTCA
AGTATGAAAACGGCAAGTACGACATTAAAGACGTGGGCGTGGATAACGCTGGCGCGAAAGCGGGTCTGAC
CTTCCTGGTTGACCTGATTAAAAACAAACACATGAATGCAGACACCGATTACTCCATCGCAGAAGCTGCC
TTTAATAAAGGCGAAACAGCGATGACCATCAACGGCCCGTGGGCATGGTCCAACATCGACACCAGCAAAG
TGAATTATGGTGTAACGGTACTGCCGACCTTCAAGGGTCAACCATCCAAACCGTTCGTTGGCGTGCTGAG
CGCAGGTATTAACGCCGCCAGTCCGAACAAAGAGCTGGCAAAAGAGTTCCTCGAAAACTATCTGCTGACT
GATGAAGGTCTGGAAGCGGTTAATAAAGACAAACCGCTGGGTGCCGTAGCGCTGAAGTCTTACGAGGAAG
AGTTGGTGAAAGATCCGCGTATTGCCGCCACTATGGAAAACGCCCAGAAAGGTGAAATCATGCCGAACAT
CCCGCAGATGTCCGCTTTCTGGTATGCCGTGCGTACTGCGGTGATCAACGCCGCCAGCGGTCGTCAGACT
GTCGATGAAGCCCTGAAAGACGCGCAGACTAATTCGAGCTCGAACAACAACAACAATAACAATAACAACA
ACAGCAGCGGCAGACTGGAAGTTCTGTTCCAGGGGCCGGCGGCCGCAAGCGCTATGGCCACAACCTGTTA
CATTGCACAAGATAAAAATATATCATCACGAACAGTAAAACTGTCTGCTTACATAAACAGTAATACAAGG
GGTGTTATGCAGTTTAAGGTTTACACCTATAAAAGAGAGAGCCGTTATCGTCTGTTTGTGGATGTACAGA
GTGATATTATTGACACGCCCGGGCGACGGATGGTGATCCCCCTGGCCAGTGCCCGTCTGCTGTCAGATAA
AGTCTCCCGTGAACTTTACCCGGTGGTGCATATCGGGGATGAAAGCTGGCGCATGATGACCACCGATATG
GCCAGTGTGCCGGTCTCCGTTATCGGGGAAGAAGTGGCTGATCTCAGCCACCGCGAAAATGACATCAAAA
ACGCCATTAACCTGATGTTCTGGGGAATATAAATGTCAGGCTCCCTTATACACAGCCAGTGGCGCGCCGG
GATCCAGCAGCGGCAGAGAAAACTTGTATTTCCAGGGCATGGTGAGCAAGGGCGAGGAGCTGTTCACCGG
GGTGGTGCCCATCCTGGTCGAGCTGGACGGCGACGTAAACGGCCACAAGTTCAGCGTGTCCGGCGAGGGC
GAGGGCGATGCCACCTACGGCAAGCTGACCCTGAAGTTCATCTGCACCACCGGCAAGCTGCCCGTGCCCT
GGCCCACCCTCGTGACCACCTTCGGCTACGGCCTGATGTGCTTCGCCCGCTACCCCGACCACATGAAGCA
GCACGACTTCTTCAAGTCCGCCATGCCCGAAGGCTACGTCCAGGAGCGCACCATCTTCTTCAAGGACGAC
GGCAACTACAAGACCCGCGCCGAGGTGAAGTTCGAGGGCGACACCCTGGTGAACCGCATCGAGCTGAAGG
GCATCGACTTCAAGGAGGACGGCAACATCCTGGGGCACAAGCTGGAGTACAACTACAACAGCCACAACGT
CTATATCATGGCCGACAAGCAGAAGAACGGCATCAAGGTGAACTTCAAGATCCGCCACAACATCGAGGAC
GGCAGCGTGCAGCTCGCCGACCACTACCAGCAGAACACCCCCATCGGCGACGGCCCCGTGCTGCTGCCCG
ACAACCACTACCTGAGCTACCAGTCCGCCCTGAGCAAAGACCCCAACGAGAAGCGCGATCACATGGTCCT
GCTGGAGTTCGTGACCGCCGCCGGGATCACTCTCGGCATGGACGAGCTGTACTAATAGAAGCTTGTCGAG
AAGTACTAGAGGATCATAATCAGCCATACCACATTTGTAGAGGTTTTACTTGCTTTAAAAAACCTCCCAC
ACCTCCCCCTGAACCTGAAACATAAAATGAATGCAATTGTTGTTGTTAACTTGTTTATTGCAGCTTATAA
TGGTTACAAATAAAGCAATAGCATCACAAATTTCACAAATAAAGCATTTTTTTCACTGCATTCTAGTTGT
GGTTTGTCCAAACTCATCAATGTATCTTATCATGTCTGGATCTGATCACTGCTTGAGCCTAGGAGATCCG
AACCAGATAAGTGAAAGCCTGCATCCGCAGATCTTAATTAATAAAACACGATACATTGTTATTAGTACAT
TTATTAAGCGCTAGATTCTGTGCGTTGTTGATTTACAGACAATTGTTGTACGTATTTTAATAATTCATTA
AATTTATAATCTTTAGGGTGGTATGTTAGAGCGAAAATCAAATGATTTTCAGCGTCTTTATATCTGAATT
TAAATATTAAATCCTCAATAGATTTGTAAAATAGGTTTCGATTAGTTTCAAACAAGGGTTGTTTTTCCGA
ACCGATGGCTGGACTATCTAATGGATTTTCGCTCAACGCCACAAAACTTGCCAAATCTTGTAGCAGCAAT
CTAGCTTTGTCGATATTCGTTTGTGTTTTGTTTTGTAATAAAGGTTCGACGTCGTTCAAAATATTATGCG
CTTTTGTATTTCTTTCATCACTGTCGTTAGTGTACAATTGACTCGACGTAAACACGTTAAATAACGCTTG
GACATATTTAACATCGGGCGTGTTAGCTTTATTAGGCCGATTATCGTCGTCGTCCCAACCCTCGTCGTTA
GAAGTTGCTTCCGAAGACGATTTTGCCATAGCCACACGACGCCTATTAATTGTGTCGGCTAACACGTCCG
CGATCAAATTTGTAGTTGAGCTTTTTGGGCCTCATGGGCCTTCCGCTCACTGCCCGCTTTCCAGTCGGGA
AACCTGTCGTGCCAGCTGCATTAACATGGTCATAGCTGTTTCCTTGCGTATTGGGCGCTCTCCGCTTCCT
CGCTCACTGACTCGCTGCGCTCGGTCGTTCGGGTAAAGCCTGGGGTGCCTAATGAGCAAAAGGCCAGCAA
AAGGCCAGGAACCGTAAAAAGGCCGCGTTGCTGGCGTTTTTCCATAGGCTCCGCCCCCCTGACGAGCATC
ACAAAAATCGACGCTCAAGTCAGAGGTGGCGAAACCCGACAGGACTATAAAGATACCAGGCGTTTCCCCC
TGGAAGCTCCCTCGTGCGCTCTCCTGTTCCGACCCTGCCGCTTACCGGATACCTGTCCGCCTTTCTCCCT
TCGGGAAGCGTGGCGCTTTCTCATAGCTCACGCTGTAGGTATCTCAGTTCGGTGTAGGTCGTTCGCTCCA
AGCTGGGCTGTGTGCACGAACCCCCCGTTCAGCCCGACCGCTGCGCCTTATCCGGTAACTATCGTCTTGA
GTCCAACCCGGTAAGACACGACTTATCGCCACTGGCAGCAGCCACTGGTAACAGGATTAGCAGAGCGAGG
TATGTAGGCGGTGCTACAGAGTTCTTGAAGTGGTGGCCTAACTACGGCTACACTAGAAGAACAGTATTTG
GTATCTGCGCTCTGCTGAAGCCAGTTACCTTCGGAAAAAGAGTTGGTAGCTCTTGATCCGGCAAACAAAC
CACCGCTGGTAGCGGTGGTTTTTTTGTTTGCAAGCAGCAGATTACGCGCAGAAAAAAAGGATCTCAAGAA
GATCCTTTGATCTTTTCTACGGGGTCTGACGCTCAGTGGAACGAAAACTCACGTTAAGGGATTTTGGTCA
TGAGATTATCAAAAAGGATCTTCACCTAGATCCTTTTAAATTAAAAATGAAGTTTTAAATCAATCTAAAG
TATATATGAGTAAACTTGGTCTGACAGTTACCAATGCTTAATCAGTGAGGCACCTATCTCAGCGATCTGT
CTATTTCGTTCATCCATAGTTGCCTGACTCCCCGTCGTGTAGATAACTACGATACGGGAGGGCTTACCAT
CTGGCCCCAGTGCTGCAATGATACCGCGAGACCCACGCTCACCGGCTCCAGATTTATCAGCAATAAACCA
GCCAGCCGGAAGGGCCGAGCGCAGAAGTGGTCCTGCAACTTTATCCGCCTCCATCCAGTCTATTAATTGT
TGCCGGGAAGCTAGAGTAAGTAGTTCGCCAGTTAATAGTTTGCGCAACGTTGTTGCCATTGCTGCAGGCA
TCGTGGTGTCACGCTCGTCGTTTGGTATGGCTTCATTCAGCTCCGGTTCCCAACGATCAAGGCGAGTTAC
ATGATCCCCCATGTTGTGCAAAAAAGCGGTTAGCTCCTTCGGTCCTCCGATCGTTGTCAGAAGTAAGTTG
GCCGCAGTGTTATCACTCATGGTTATGGCAGCACTGCATAATTCTCTTACTGTCATGCCATCCGTAAGAT
GCTTTTCTGTGACTGGTGAGTACTCAACCAAGTCATTCTGAGAATAGTGTATGCGGCGACCGAGTTGCTC
TTGCCCGGCGTCAACACGGGATAATACCGCGCCACATAGCAGAACTTTAAAAGTGCTCATCATTGGAAAA
CGTTCTTCGGGGCGAAAACTCTCAAGGATCTTACCGCTGTTGAGATCCAGTTCGATGTAACCCACTCGTG
CACCCAACTGATCTTCAGCATCTTTTACTTTCACCAGCGTTTCTGGGTGAGCAAAAACAGGAAGGCAAAA
TGCCGCAAAAAAGGGAATAAGGGCGACACGGAAATGTTGAATACTCATTACTCTTCCTTTTTCAATATTA
TTGAAGCATTTATCAGGGTTATTGTCTCATGAGCGGATACATATTTGAATGTATTTAGAAAAATAAACAA
ATAGGGGTTCCGCGCACATTTCCCCGAAAAGTGCCACCTAAATTGTAAGCGTTAATATTTTGTTAAAATT
CGCGTTAAATTTTTGTTAAATCAGCTCATTTTTTAACCAATAGGCCGAAATCGGCAAAATCCCTTATAAA
TCAAAAGAATAGACCGAGATAGGGTTGAGTGGCCGCTACAGGGCGCTCCCATTCGCCATTCAGGCTGCGC
AACTGTTGGGAAGGGCGTTTCGGTGCGGGCCTCTTCGCTATTACGCCAGCTGGCGAAAGGGGGATGTGCT
GCAAGGCGATTAAGTTGGGTAACGCCAGGGTTTTCCCAGTCACGACGTTGTAAAACGACGGCCAGTGAGC
GCGACGTAATACGACTCACTATAGGGCGAATTGGCGGAAGGCCGTCAAGGCCGTGACGTTAAAACTATTA
AGCCATCCAATCGACCGTTAGTCGAATCAGGACCGCTGGTGCGAGAAGCCGCGAAGTATGGCGAATGCAT
CGTATAACGTGTGGAGTCCGCTCATTAGAGCGTCATGTTTAGACAAGAAAGCTACATATTTAATTGATCC
CGATGATTTTATTGATAAATTGACCCTAACTCCATACACGGTATTCTACAATGGCGGGGTTTTGGTCAAA
ATTTCCGGACTGCGATTGTACATGCTGTTAACGGCTCCGCCCACTATTAATGAAATTAAAAATTCCAATT
TTAAAAAACGCAGCAAGAGAAACATTTGTATGAAAGAATGCGTAGAAGGAAAGAAAAATGTCGTGGACAT
GCTGAACAACAAGATTAATATGCCTCCGTGTATAAAAAAAATATTGAACGATTTGAAAGAAAACAATGTA
CCGCGCGGCGGTATGTACAGGAAGAGGTTTATACTAAACTGTTACATTGCAAACGTGGTTTCGTGTGCCA
AGTGTGAAAACCGATGTTTAATCAAGGCTCTGACGCATTTCTACAACCACGACTCCAAGTGTGTGGGTGA
AGTCATGCATCTTTTAATCAAATCCCAAGATGTGTATAAACCACCAAACTGCCAAAAAATGAAAACTGTG
GACAAGCTCTGTCCGTTTGCTGGCAACTGCAAGGGTCTCAATCCTATTTGTAATTATTGAATAATAAAAC
AATTATAAATGCTAAATTTGTTTTTTATTAACGATACAAACCAAACGCAACAAGAACATTTGTAGTATTA
TCTATAATTGAAAACGCGTAGTTATAATCGCTGAGGTAATATTTAAAATCATTTTCAAATGATTCACAGT
TAATTTGCGACAATATAATTTTATTTTCACATAAACTAGACGCCTTGTCGTCTTCTTCTTCGTATTCCTT
CTCTTTTTCATTTTTCTCCTCATAAAAATTAACATAGTTATTATCGTATCCATATATGTATCTATCGTAT
AGAGTAAATTTTTTGTTGTCATAAATATATATGTCTTTTTTAATGGGGTGTATAGTACCGCTGCGCATAG
TTTTTCTGTAATTTACAACAGTGCTATTTTCTGGTAGTTCTTCGGAGTGTGTTGCTTTAATTATTAAATT
TATATAATCAATGAATTTGGGATCGTCGGTTTTGTACAATATGTTGCCGGCATAGTACGCAGCTTCTTCT
AGTTCAATTACACCATTTTTTAGCAGCACCGGATTAACATAACTTTCCAAAATGTTGTACGAACCGTTAA
ACAAAAACAGTTCACCTCCCTTTTCTATACTATTGTCTGCGAGCAGTTGTTTGTTGTTAAAAATAACAGC
CATTGTAATGAGACGCACAAACTAATATCACA
