Features (pLannotate 1.2.2; 18 found; start..end, strand, type, name):
     60..77      +  CDS            7xHis (fragment): 6xHis affinity tag
     90..1190    +  CDS            MBP: maltose binding protein from E. coli; malE (mutated); This version of the gene does not encode a signal sequence, so MBP will remain in the cytosol.
   1377..1679    +  CDS            ccdB: CCDB_ECOLI - Also known as G, letB, letD. Experimental evidence at protein level: Swiss-Prot protein existence level 1. Toxic component of a type II toxin-antitoxin (TA) system, functioning in plasmid maintainence. Responsible for the post- segregational killing (PSK) of plasmid-free cells, also referred to as a plasmid addiction system. Half-life of over 2 hours. Cell killing by CcdB is accompanied by filamentation, defects in chromosome and plasmid segregation, defects in cell division, formation of anucleate cells, decreased DNA synthesis and plasmid loss. Interferes with the activity of DN
   1759..2472    +  CDS            Citrine: Citrine is a basic (constitutively fluorescent) yellow fluorescent protein published in 2001, derived from Aequorea victoria. It has moderate acid sensitivity.
   2502..2585    +  CDS            large T antigen (fragment): large T antigen from SV40 (simian virus 40)
   2608..2742    +  polyA_signal   SV40 poly(A) signal: SV40 polyadenylation signal
   2815..3187    +  3'UTR          polyhedrin 3' UTR: 3' UTR from the Autographa californica nucleopolyhedrovirus polyhedrin gene (Suzuki et al., 2006)
   3447..3494    -  CDS            lacI (fragment): lac repressor; lacI; The lac repressor binds to the lac operator to inhibit transcription in E. coli. This inhibition can be relieved by adding lactose or isopropyl-β-D-thiogalactopyranoside (IPTG).
   3531..3571    -  rep_origin     RSF ori (fragment): Plasmids containing the RSF 1030 origin of replication can be propagated in E. coli cells that contain additional plasmids with compatible origins.
   3649..4237    -  rep_origin     ori: high-copy-number ColE1/pMB1/pBR322/pUC origin of replication
   4408..5268    -  CDS            AmpR: β-lactamase; bla; confers resistance to ampicillin, carbenicillin, and related antibiotics
   5269..5373    -  promoter       AmpR promoter: bla
   5399..5530    -  rep_origin     M13 ori (fragment): M13 bacteriophage origin of replication; arrow indicates direction of (+) strand synthesis
   5551..5707    -  CDS            lacZα (fragment): LacZα fragment of β-galactosidase; lacZ fragment
   5716..5734    +  promoter       T7 promoter: promoter for bacteriophage T7 RNA polymerase
   5837..6466    +  CDS            LEF-2: LEF2_NPVAC - Experimental evidence at protein level: Swiss-Prot protein existence level 1. Plays an essential role in viral DNA replication. Does not seem to participate in the initiation step but is rather important for the amplification of DNA. Also required for expression from the vp39 and polh promoters. From Autographa californica nuclear polyhedrosis virus (AcMNPV).
   6507..7112    +  CDS            ORF603: baculovirus ORF603 protein
   7220..7311    +  promoter       polyhedrin promoter: polh from Autographa californica; promoter for the baculovirus polyhedrin gene
>Addgene plasmid #118885 | pOCC231 | addgene full sequence | sequence record 232309 | Addgene NGS Result
ATTCCGGATTATTCATACCGTCCCACCATCGGGCGCGGATCGCCACCATGGGCAGCAGCCATCACCATCA
CCATCACAGCAGCGGCAGAATGAAAATCGAAGAAGGTAAACTGGTAATCTGGATTAACGGCGATAAAGGC
TATAACGGTCTCGCTGAAGTCGGTAAGAAATTCGAGAAAGATACCGGAATTAAAGTCACCGTTGAGCATC
CGGATAAACTGGAAGAGAAATTCCCACAGGTTGCGGCAACTGGCGATGGCCCTGACATTATCTTCTGGGC
ACACGACCGCTTTGGTGGCTACGCTCAATCTGGCCTGTTGGCTGAAATCACCCCGGACAAAGCGTTCCAG
GACAAGCTGTATCCGTTTACCTGGGATGCCGTACGTTACAACGGCAAGCTGATTGCTTACCCGATCGCTG
TTGAAGCGTTATCGCTGATTTATAACAAAGATCTGCTGCCGAACCCGCCAAAAACCTGGGAAGAGATCCC
GGCGCTGGATAAAGAACTGAAAGCGAAAGGTAAGAGCGCGCTGATGTTCAACCTGCAAGAACCGTACTTC
ACCTGGCCGCTGATTGCTGCTGACGGGGGTTATGCGTTCAAGTATGAAAACGGCAAGTACGACATTAAAG
ACGTGGGCGTGGATAACGCTGGCGCGAAAGCGGGTCTGACCTTCCTGGTTGACCTGATTAAAAACAAACA
CATGAATGCAGACACCGATTACTCCATCGCAGAAGCTGCCTTTAATAAAGGCGAAACAGCGATGACCATC
AACGGCCCGTGGGCATGGTCCAACATCGACACCAGCAAAGTGAATTATGGTGTAACGGTACTGCCGACCT
TCAAGGGTCAACCATCCAAACCGTTCGTTGGCGTGCTGAGCGCAGGTATTAACGCCGCCAGTCCGAACAA
AGAGCTGGCAAAAGAGTTCCTCGAAAACTATCTGCTGACTGATGAAGGTCTGGAAGCGGTTAATAAAGAC
AAACCGCTGGGTGCCGTAGCGCTGAAGTCTTACGAGGAAGAGTTGGTGAAAGATCCGCGTATTGCCGCCA
CTATGGAAAACGCCCAGAAAGGTGAAATCATGCCGAACATCCCGCAGATGTCCGCTTTCTGGTATGCCGT
GCGTACTGCGGTGATCAACGCCGCCAGCGGTCGTCAGACTGTCGATGAAGCCCTGAAAGACGCGCAGACT
AATTCGAGCTCGAACAACAACAACAATAACAATAACAACAACAGCAGCGGCAGACTGGAAGTTCTGTTCC
AGGGGCCGGCGGCCGCAAGCGCTATGGCCACAACCTGTTACATTGCACAAGATAAAAATATATCATCACG
AACAGTAAAACTGTCTGCTTACATAAACAGTAATACAAGGGGTGTTATGCAGTTTAAGGTTTACACCTAT
AAAAGAGAGAGCCGTTATCGTCTGTTTGTGGATGTACAGAGTGATATTATTGACACGCCCGGGCGACGGA
TGGTGATCCCCCTGGCCAGTGCCCGTCTGCTGTCAGATAAAGTCTCCCGTGAACTTTACCCGGTGGTGCA
TATCGGGGATGAAAGCTGGCGCATGATGACCACCGATATGGCCAGTGTGCCGGTCTCCGTTATCGGGGAA
GAAGTGGCTGATCTCAGCCACCGCGAAAATGACATCAAAAACGCCATTAACCTGATGTTCTGGGGAATAT
AAATGTCAGGCTCCCTTATACACAGCCAGTGGCGCGCCGGGATCCAGCAGCGGCAGAGAAAACTTGTATT
TCCAGGGCATGGTGAGCAAGGGCGAGGAGCTGTTCACCGGGGTGGTGCCCATCCTGGTCGAGCTGGACGG
CGACGTAAACGGCCACAAGTTCAGCGTGTCCGGCGAGGGCGAGGGCGATGCCACCTACGGCAAGCTGACC
CTGAAGTTCATCTGCACCACCGGCAAGCTGCCCGTGCCCTGGCCCACCCTCGTGACCACCTTCGGCTACG
GCCTGATGTGCTTCGCCCGCTACCCCGACCACATGAAGCAGCACGACTTCTTCAAGTCCGCCATGCCCGA
AGGCTACGTCCAGGAGCGCACCATCTTCTTCAAGGACGACGGCAACTACAAGACCCGCGCCGAGGTGAAG
TTCGAGGGCGACACCCTGGTGAACCGCATCGAGCTGAAGGGCATCGACTTCAAGGAGGACGGCAACATCC
TGGGGCACAAGCTGGAGTACAACTACAACAGCCACAACGTCTATATCATGGCCGACAAGCAGAAGAACGG
CATCAAGGTGAACTTCAAGATCCGCCACAACATCGAGGACGGCAGCGTGCAGCTCGCCGACCACTACCAG
CAGAACACCCCCATCGGCGACGGCCCCGTGCTGCTGCCCGACAACCACTACCTGAGCTACCAGTCCGCCC
TGAGCAAAGACCCCAACGAGAAGCGCGATCACATGGTCCTGCTGGAGTTCGTGACCGCCGCCGGGATCAC
TCTCGGCATGGACGAGCTGTACTAATAGAAGCTTGTCGAGAAGTACTAGAGGATCATAATCAGCCATACC
ACATTTGTAGAGGTTTTACTTGCTTTAAAAAACCTCCCACACCTCCCCCTGAACCTGAAACATAAAATGA
ATGCAATTGTTGTTGTTAACTTGTTTATTGCAGCTTATAATGGTTACAAATAAAGCAATAGCATCACAAA
TTTCACAAATAAAGCATTTTTTTCACTGCATTCTAGTTGTGGTTTGTCCAAACTCATCAATGTATCTTAT
CATGTCTGGATCTGATCACTGCTTGAGCCTAGGAGATCCGAACCAGATAAGTGAAAGCCTGCATCCGCAG
ATCTTAATTAATAAAACACGATACATTGTTATTAGTACATTTATTAAGCGCTAGATTCTGTGCGTTGTTG
ATTTACAGACAATTGTTGTACGTATTTTAATAATTCATTAAATTTATAATCTTTAGGGTGGTATGTTAGA
GCGAAAATCAAATGATTTTCAGCGTCTTTATATCTGAATTTAAATATTAAATCCTCAATAGATTTGTAAA
ATAGGTTTCGATTAGTTTCAAACAAGGGTTGTTTTTCCGAACCGATGGCTGGACTATCTAATGGATTTTC
GCTCAACGCCACAAAACTTGCCAAATCTTGTAGCAGCAATCTAGCTTTGTCGATATTCGTTTGTGTTTTG
TTTTGTAATAAAGGTTCGACGTCGTTCAAAATATTATGCGCTTTTGTATTTCTTTCATCACTGTCGTTAG
TGTACAATTGACTCGACGTAAACACGTTAAATAACGCTTGGACATATTTAACATCGGGCGTGTTAGCTTT
ATTAGGCCGATTATCGTCGTCGTCCCAACCCTCGTCGTTAGAAGTTGCTTCCGAAGACGATTTTGCCATA
GCCACACGACGCCTATTAATTGTGTCGGCTAACACGTCCGCGATCAAATTTGTAGTTGAGCTTTTTGGGC
CTCATGGGCCTTCCGCTCACTGCCCGCTTTCCAGTCGGGAAACCTGTCGTGCCAGCTGCATTAACATGGT
CATAGCTGTTTCCTTGCGTATTGGGCGCTCTCCGCTTCCTCGCTCACTGACTCGCTGCGCTCGGTCGTTC
GGGTAAAGCCTGGGGTGCCTAATGAGCAAAAGGCCAGCAAAAGGCCAGGAACCGTAAAAAGGCCGCGTTG
CTGGCGTTTTTCCATAGGCTCCGCCCCCCTGACGAGCATCACAAAAATCGACGCTCAAGTCAGAGGTGGC
GAAACCCGACAGGACTATAAAGATACCAGGCGTTTCCCCCTGGAAGCTCCCTCGTGCGCTCTCCTGTTCC
GACCCTGCCGCTTACCGGATACCTGTCCGCCTTTCTCCCTTCGGGAAGCGTGGCGCTTTCTCATAGCTCA
CGCTGTAGGTATCTCAGTTCGGTGTAGGTCGTTCGCTCCAAGCTGGGCTGTGTGCACGAACCCCCCGTTC
AGCCCGACCGCTGCGCCTTATCCGGTAACTATCGTCTTGAGTCCAACCCGGTAAGACACGACTTATCGCC
ACTGGCAGCAGCCACTGGTAACAGGATTAGCAGAGCGAGGTATGTAGGCGGTGCTACAGAGTTCTTGAAG
TGGTGGCCTAACTACGGCTACACTAGAAGAACAGTATTTGGTATCTGCGCTCTGCTGAAGCCAGTTACCT
TCGGAAAAAGAGTTGGTAGCTCTTGATCCGGCAAACAAACCACCGCTGGTAGCGGTGGTTTTTTTGTTTG
CAAGCAGCAGATTACGCGCAGAAAAAAAGGATCTCAAGAAGATCCTTTGATCTTTTCTACGGGGTCTGAC
GCTCAGTGGAACGAAAACTCACGTTAAGGGATTTTGGTCATGAGATTATCAAAAAGGATCTTCACCTAGA
TCCTTTTAAATTAAAAATGAAGTTTTAAATCAATCTAAAGTATATATGAGTAAACTTGGTCTGACAGTTA
CCAATGCTTAATCAGTGAGGCACCTATCTCAGCGATCTGTCTATTTCGTTCATCCATAGTTGCCTGACTC
CCCGTCGTGTAGATAACTACGATACGGGAGGGCTTACCATCTGGCCCCAGTGCTGCAATGATACCGCGAG
AACCACGCTCACCGGCTCCAGATTTATCAGCAATAAACCAGCCAGCCGGAAGGGCCGAGCGCAGAAGTGG
TCCTGCAACTTTATCCGCCTCCATCCAGTCTATTAATTGTTGCCGGGAAGCTAGAGTAAGTAGTTCGCCA
GTTAATAGTTTGCGCAACGTTGTTGCCATTGCTACAGGCATCGTGGTGTCACGCTCGTCGTTTGGTATGG
CTTCATTCAGCTCCGGTTCCCAACGATCAAGGCGAGTTACATGATCCCCCATGTTGTGCAAAAAAGCGGT
TAGCTCCTTCGGTCCTCCGATCGTTGTCAGAAGTAAGTTGGCCGCAGTGTTATCACTCATGGTTATGGCA
GCACTGCATAATTCTCTTACTGTCATGCCATCCGTAAGATGCTTTTCTGTGACTGGTGAGTACTCAACCA
AGTCATTCTGAGAATAGTGTATGCGGCGACCGAGTTGCTCTTGCCCGGCGTCAATACGGGATAATACCGC
GCCACATAGCAGAACTTTAAAAGTGCTCATCATTGGAAAACGTTCTTCGGGGCGAAAACTCTCAAGGATC
TTACCGCTGTTGAGATCCAGTTCGATGTAACCCACTCGTGCACCCAACTGATCTTCAGCATCTTTTACTT
TCACCAGCGTTTCTGGGTGAGCAAAAACAGGAAGGCAAAATGCCGCAAAAAAGGGAATAAGGGCGACACG
GAAATGTTGAATACTCATACTCTTCCTTTTTCAATATTATTGAAGCATTTATCAGGGTTATTGTCTCATG
AGCGGATACATATTTGAATGTATTTAGAAAAATAAACAAATAGGGGTTCCGCGCACATTTCCCCGAAAAG
TGCCACCTAAATTGTAAGCGTTAATATTTTGTTAAAATTCGCGTTAAATTTTTGTTAAATCAGCTCATTT
TTTAACCAATAGGCCGAAATCGGCAAAATCCCTTATAAATCAAAAGAATAGACCGAGATAGGGTTGAGTG
GCCGCTACAGGGCGCTCCCATTCGCCATTCAGGCTGCGCAACTGTTGGGAAGGGCGTTTCGGTGCGGGCC
TCTTCGCTATTACGCCAGCTGGCGAAAGGGGGATGTGCTGCAAGGCGATTAAGTTGGGTAACGCCAGGGT
TTTCCCAGTCACGACGTTGTAAAACGACGGCCAGTGAGCGCGACGTAATACGACTCACTATAGGGCGAAT
TGGCGGAAGGCCGTCAAGGCCGTGACGTTAAAACTATTAAGCCATCCAATCGACCGTTAGTCGAATCAGG
ACCGCTGGTGCGAGAAGCCGCGAAGTATGGCGAATGCATCGTATAACGTGTGGAGTCCGCTCATTAGAGC
GTCATGTTTAGACAAGAAAGCTACATATTTAATTGATCCCGATGATTTTATTGATAAATTGACCCTAACT
CCATACACGGTATTCTACAATGGCGGGGTTTTGGTCAAAATTTCCGGACTGCGATTGTACATGCTGTTAA
CGGCTCCGCCCACTATTAATGAAATTAAAAATTCCAATTTTAAAAAACGCAGCAAGAGAAACATTTGTAT
GAAAGAATGCGTAGAAGGAAAGAAAAATGTCGTGGACATGCTGAACAACAAGATTAATATGCCTCCGTGT
ATAAAAAAAATATTGAACGATTTGAAAGAAAACAATGTACCGCGCGGCGGTATGTACAGGAAGAGGTTTA
TACTAAACTGTTACATTGCAAACGTGGTTTCGTGTGCCAAGTGTGAAAACCGATGTTTAATCAAGGCTCT
GACGCATTTCTACAACCACGACTCCAAGTGTGTGGGTGAAGTCATGCATCTTTTAATCAAATCCCAAGAT
GTGTATAAACCACCAAACTGCCAAAAAATGAAAACTGTGGACAAGCTCTGTCCGTTTGCTGGCAACTGCA
AGGGTCTCAATCCTATTTGTAATTATTGAATAATAAAACAATTATAAATGCTAAATTTGTTTTTTATTAA
CGATACAAACCAAACGCAACAAGAACATTTGTAGTATTATCTATAATTGAAAACGCGTAGTTATAATCGC
TGAGGTAATATTTAAAATCATTTTCAAATGATTCACAGTTAATTTGCGACAATATAATTTTATTTTCACA
TAAACTAGACGCCTTGTCGTCTTCTTCTTCGTATTCCTTCTCTTTTTCATTTTTCTCCTCATAAAAATTA
ACATAGTTATTATCGTATCCATATATGTATCTATCGTATAGAGTAAATTTTTTGTTGTCATAAATATATA
TGTCTTTTTTAATGGGGTGTATAGTACCGCTGCGCATAGTTTTTCTGTAATTTACAACAGTGCTATTTTC
TGGTAGTTCTTCGGAGTGTGTTGCTTTAATTATTAAATTTATATAATCAATGAATTTGGGATCGTCGGTT
TTGTACAATATGTTGCCGGCATAGTACGCAGCTTCTTCTAGTTCAATTACACCATTTTTTAGCAGCACCG
GATTAACATAACTTTCCAAAATGTTGTACGAACCGTTAAACAAAAACAGTTCACCTCCCTTTTCTATACT
ATTGTCTGCGAGCAGTTGTTTGTTGTTAAAAATAACAGCCATTGTAATGAGACGCACAAACTAATATCAC
AAGCTGCCACCATTTTGTTCGCCCAGGACTCTAGCTATAGTTCTAGTGGTTGGCTACGTATACTCCGGAA
TATTAATAGATCATGGAGATAATTAAAATGATAACCATCTCGCAAATAAATAAGTATTTTACTGTTTTCG
TAACAGTTTTGTAATAAAAAAACCTATAAAT
